Addgene plasmid #139313: piRFP-FRB-Giantin
Purpose: Golgi-resident FRB for chemically induced dimerization
Depositing lab: Gerry Hammond. Depositing organization: University of Pittsburgh (University, School of Medicine, and Cancer Institute). Publication: Probing the subcellular distribution of phosphatidylinositol reveals a surprising lack at the plasma membrane. Zewe JP, Miller AM, Sangappa S, Wills RC, Goulden BD, Hammond GRV. J Cell Biol. 2020 Mar 2;219(3). pii: 133808. doi: 10.1083/jcb.201906127. PubMed 32211893.
Backbone
  Vector backbone: piRFP-C1
  Vector type: Mammalian Expression
Growth in bacteria
  Bacterial resistance: Kanamycin, 50 μg/mL
  Growth temperature: 37°C
  Growth strain: DH5alpha
  Copy number: High Copy
Gene/Insert
  Gene/Insert name: iRFP:MTOR(2021-2113):[GGSA]2:GOLGB1(3097-3226)
  Species: H. sapiens (human)
  Cloning method: Gibson Cloning
Terms and licenses: Academic/Nonprofit Terms; Industry Terms: Not Available to Industry
How to cite: piRFP-FRB-Giantin was a gift from Gerry Hammond (Addgene plasmid # 139313 ; http://n2t.net/addgene:139313 ; RRID:Addgene_139313)
