[The description below was written by a language model from this plasmid's Addgene catalogue record and pLannotate feature annotations shown in this document.]
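Description:
piRFP-FRB-Giantin is a 5.7 kb mammalian expression plasmid built on the piRFP-C1 backbone, a C1-style vector in which the fluorescent protein sits upstream of the cloning site so that inserts are fused to its C-terminus. It replicates at high copy in E. coli from a ColE1/pUC-type origin and also carries an f1 origin. A single NeoR/KanR (aminoglycoside phosphotransferase) gene is placed behind tandem bacterial (bla) and SV40 early promoters and ends in the HSV TK polyadenylation signal. This arrangement gives kanamycin selection in bacteria and could allow G418 selection in mammalian cells. The short ble, bGH poly(A) and SV40 large T fragments in the feature table are likely backbone remnants or annotation artefacts rather than functional parts.

The payload is one open reading frame driven by the CMV immediate-early enhancer and promoter and terminated by the SV40 poly(A) signal. It encodes the near-infrared fluorescent protein iRFP713, which requires biliverdin as a cofactor. This is followed by the FRB (FKBP-rapamycin binding) domain of human MTOR (residues 2021-2113), a short [GGSA]2 flexible linker, and a C-terminal fragment of human GOLGB1/giantin (residues 3097-3226). According to the record, the giantin fragment makes the fusion Golgi-resident, so FRB serves as a fixed, near-infrared-visible anchor at that organelle.

The stated purpose is chemically induced dimerization. In such systems, rapamycin bridges FRB and an FKBP-tagged partner expressed from a separate construct, acutely recruiting that partner, such as an enzyme or biosensor, to the anchor's location. The associated publication concerns mapping the subcellular distribution of phosphatidylinositol.
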