Features (pLannotate 1.2.2; 17 found; start..end, strand, type, name):
     61..364     +  enhancer       CMV enhancer: human cytomegalovirus immediate early enhancer
    365..568     +  promoter       CMV promoter: human cytomegalovirus (CMV) immediate early promoter
    613..1560    +  CDS            iRFP713: iRFP713 is a basic (constitutively fluorescent) near ir fluorescent protein published in 2011, derived from Rhodopseudomonas palustris. It has low acid sensitivity. It requires the cofactor biliverdin for fluorescence.
   1561..1581    +  misc_feature   MCS (fragment): multiple cloning site
   1609..1887    +  CDS            FRB: FKBP-rapamycin binding domain of human FRAP
   1912..2298    +  CDS            GOLGB1 (fragment): GOGB1_HUMAN - Experimental evidence at protein level: Swiss-Prot protein existence level 1. May participate in forming intercisternal cross-bridges of the Golgi complex. From Homo sapiens (Human).
   2302..2346    +  misc_feature   MCS (fragment): multiple cloning site
   2363..2447    +  CDS            large T antigen (fragment): large T antigen from SV40 (simian virus 40)
   2470..2591    +  polyA_signal   SV40 poly(A) signal: SV40 polyadenylation signal
   2625..3053    -  rep_origin     f1 ori (sequence partly withheld): f1 bacteriophage origin of replication; arrow indicates direction of (+) strand synthesis
   3080..3184    +  promoter       AmpR promoter: bla
   3186..3543    +  promoter       SV40 promoter: SV40 enhancer and early promoter
   3578..4372    +  CDS            NeoR/KanR: aminoglycoside phosphotransferase from Tn5; aph(3')-II (or nptII); confers resistance to neomycin, kanamycin, and G418 (Geneticin®)
   4393..4545    +  CDS            ble (fragment): BLE_KLEPN - Experimental evidence at protein level: Swiss-Prot protein existence level 1. Binding protein with a strong affinity to the bleomycin family of antibiotics. Binds to CL990; an antimitotic-antibiotic compound. From Klebsiella pneumoniae.
   4604..4651    +  polyA_signal   HSV TK poly(A) signal: herpes simplex virus thymidine kinase polyadenylation signal (Cole and Stacy, 1985)
   4742..4758    -  polyA_signal   bGH poly(A) signal (fragment): bovine growth hormone polyadenylation signal
   4980..5568    +  rep_origin     ori: high-copy-number ColE1/pMB1/pBR322/pUC origin of replication
>Addgene plasmid #139313 | piRFP-FRB-Giantin | depositor full sequence | sequence record 269442 | Full Sequence
TAGTTATTAATAGTAATCAATTACGGGGTCATTAGTTCATAGCCCATATATGGAGTTCCGCGTTACATAA
CTTACGGTAAATGGCCCGCCTGGCTGACCGCCCAACGACCCCCGCCCATTGACGTCAATAATGACGTATG
TTCCCATAGTAACGCCAATAGGGACTTTCCATTGACGTCAATGGGTGGAGTATTTACGGTAAACTGCCCA
CTTGGCAGTACATCAAGTGTATCATATGCCAAGTACGCCCCCTATTGACGTCAATGACGGTAAATGGCCC
GCCTGGCATTATGCCCAGTACATGACCTTATGGGACTTTCCTACTTGGCAGTACATCTACGTATTAGTCA
TCGCTATTACCATGGTGATGCGGTTTTGGCAGTACATCAATGGGCGTGGATAGCGGTTTGACTCACGGGG
ATTTCCAAGTCTCCACCCCATTGACGTCAATGGGAGTTTGTTTTGGCACCAAAATCAACGGGACTTTCCA
AAATGTCGTAACAACTCCGCCCCATTGACGCAAATGGGCGGTAGGCGTGTACGGTGGGAGGTCTATATAA
GCAGAGCTGGTTTAGTGAACCGTCAGATCCGCTAGCGCTACCGGTCGCCACCATGGCGGAAGGATCCGTC
GCCAGGCAGCCTGACCTCTTGACCTGCGACGATGAGCCGATCCATATCCCCGGTGCCATCCAACCGCATG
GACTGCTGCTCGCCCTCGCCGCCGACATGACGATCGTTGCCGGCAGCGACAACCTTCCCGAACTCACCGG
ACTGGCGATCGGCGCCCTGATCGGCCGCTCTGCGGCCGATGTCTTCGACTCGGAGACGCACAACCGTCTG
ACGATCGCCTTGGCCGAGCCCGGGGCGGCCGTCGGAGCACCGATCACTGTCGGCTTCACGATGCGAAAGG
ACGCAGGCTTCATCGGCTCCTGGCATCGCCATGATCAGCTCATCTTCCTCGAGCTCGAGCCTCCCCAGCG
GGACGTCGCCGAGCCGCAGGCGTTCTTCCGCCGCACCAACAGCGCCATCCGCCGCCTGCAGGCCGCCGAA
ACCTTGGAAAGCGCCTGCGCCGCCGCGGCGCAAGAGGTGCGGAAGATTACCGGCTTCGATCGGGTGATGA
TCTATCGCTTCGCCTCCGACTTCAGCGGCGAAGTGATCGCAGAGGATCGGTGCGCCGAGGTCGAGTCAAA
ACTAGGCCTGCACTATCCTGCCTCAACCGTGCCGGCGCAGGCCCGTCGGCTCTATACCATCAACCCGGTA
CGGATCATTCCCGATATCAATTATCGGCCGGTGCCGGTCACCCCAGACCTCAATCCGGTCACCGGGCGGC
CGATTGATCTTAGCTTCGCCATCCTGCGCAGCGTCTCGCCCGTCCATCTGGAATTCATGCGCAACATAGG
CATGCACGGCACGATGTCGATCTCGATTTTGCGCGGCGAGCGACTGTGGGGATTGATCGTTTGCCATCAC
CGAACGCCGTACTACGTCGATCTCGATGGCCGCCAAGCCTGCGAGCTAGTCGCCCAGGTTCTGGCCTGGC
AGATCGGCGTGATGGAAGAGTCCGGACTCAGATCTCGAGCTGGAGGTGCTGGTGCTATCCTATCTAGAAT
CCTCTGGCATGAGATGTGGCATGAAGGCCTGGAAGAGGCATCTCGTTTGTACTTTGGGGAAAGGAACGTG
AAAGGCATGTTTGAGGTGCTGGAGCCCTTGCATGCTATGATGGAACGGGGCCCCCAGACTCTGAAGGAAA
CATCCTTTAATCAGGCCTATGGTCGAGATTTAATGGAGGCCCAAGAGTGGTGCAGGAAGTACATGAAATC
AGGGAATGTCAAGGACCTCACCCAAGCCTGGGACCTCTATTATCATGTGTTCCGACGAATCTCAAAGGGT
GGTAGTGCTGGTGGTAGTGCTGAACCGCAGCAAAGCTTTTCTGAAGCTCAGCAGCAGCTATGCAACACCA
GACAGGAAGTGAATGAATTAAGGAAGCTGCTGGAAGAAGAACGAGACCAAAGAGTGGCTGCTGAGAATGC
TCTCTCTGTGGCCGAGGAGCAGATCAGACGGTTAGAGCACAGTGAATGGGACTCTTCCCGGACTCCTATC
ATTGGCTCCTGTGGCACTCAGGAGCAGGCACTGTTAATAGATCTTACAAGCAACAGTTGTCGAAGGACCC
GGAGTGGCGTTGGATGGAAGCGAGTCCTGCGTTCACTCTGTCATTCACGGACCCGAGTGCCACTTCTAGC
AGCCATCTACTTTCTAATGATTCATGTCCTGCTCATTCTGTGTTTTACGGGCCATCTATAGCAAGCTTCG
AATTCTGCAGTCGACGGTACCGCGGGCCCGGGATCCACCGGATCTAGATAACTGATCATAATCAGCCATA
CCACATTTGTAGAGGTTTTACTTGCTTTAAAAAACCTCCCACACCTCCCCCTGAACCTGAAACATAAAAT
GAATGCAATTGTTGTTGTTAACTTGTTTATTGCAGCTTATAATGGTTACAAATAAAGCAATAGCATCACA
AATTTCACAAATAAAGCATTTTTTTCACTGCATTCTAGTTGTGGTTTGTCCAAACTCATCAATGTATCTT
AACGCGTAAATTGTAAGCGTTAATATTTTGTTAAAATTCGCGTTAAATTTTTGTTAAATCAGCTCATTTT
TTAACCAATAGGCCGAAATCGGCAAAATCCCTTATAAATCAAAAGAATAGACCGAGATAGGGT
[37 nt withheld, positions 2724-2760]
AAAGAACGTGGACTCCAACGTCAAAGG
[49 nt withheld, positions 2788-2836]
T
[91 nt withheld, positions 2838-2928]
G
[124 nt withheld, positions 2930-3053]
CAGGTGGCACTTTTCGGGGAAATGTGCGCGGAACCCCTATTTGTTTATTTTTCTAAATACATTCAAATAT
GTATCCGCTCATGAGACAATAACCCTGATAAATGCTTCAATAATATTGAAAAAGGAAGAGTCCTGAGGCG
GAAAGAACCAGCTGTGGAATGTGTGTCAGTTAGGGTGTGGAAAGTCCCCAGGCTCCCCAGCAGGCAGAAG
TATGCAAAGCATGCATCTCAATTAGTCAGCAACCAGGTGTGGAAAGTCCCCAGGCTCCCCAGCAGGCAGA
AGTATGCAAAGCATGCATCTCAATTAGTCAGCAACCATAGTCCCGCCCCTAACTCCGCCCATCCCGCCCC
TAACTCCGCCCAGTTCCGCCCATTCTCCGCCCCATGGCTGACTAATTTTTTTTATTTATGCAGAGGCCGA
GGCCGCCTCGGCCTCTGAGCTATTCCAGAAGTAGTGAGGAGGCTTTTTTGGAGGCCTAGGCTTTTGCAAA
GATCGATCAAGAGACAGGATGAGGATCGTTTCGCATGATTGAACAAGATGGATTGCACGCAGGTTCTCCG
GCCGCTTGGGTGGAGAGGCTATTCGGCTATGACTGGGCACAACAGACAATCGGCTGCTCTGATGCCGCCG
TGTTCCGGCTGTCAGCGCAGGGGCGCCCGGTTCTTTTTGTCAAGACCGACCTGTCCGGTGCCCTGAATGA
ACTGCAAGACGAGGCAGCGCGGCTATCGTGGCTGGCCACGACGGGCGTTCCTTGCGCAGCTGTGCTCGAC
GTTGTCACTGAAGCGGGAAGGGACTGGCTGCTATTGGGCGAAGTGCCGGGGCAGGATCTCCTGTCATCTC
ACCTTGCTCCTGCCGAGAAAGTATCCATCATGGCTGATGCAATGCGGCGGCTGCATACGCTTGATCCGGC
TACCTGCCCATTCGACCACCAAGCGAAACATCGCATCGAGCGAGCACGTACTCGGATGGAAGCCGGTCTT
GTCGATCAGGATGATCTGGACGAAGAGCATCAGGGGCTCGCGCCAGCCGAACTGTTCGCCAGGCTCAAGG
CGAGCATGCCCGACGGCGAGGATCTCGTCGTGACCCATGGCGATGCCTGCTTGCCGAATATCATGGTGGA
AAATGGCCGCTTTTCTGGATTCATCGACTGTGGCCGGCTGGGTGTGGCGGACCGCTATCAGGACATAGCG
TTGGCTACCCGTGATATTGCTGAAGAGCTTGGCGGCGAATGGGCTGACCGCTTCCTCGTGCTTTACGGTA
TCGCCGCTCCCGATTCGCAGCGCATCGCCTTCTATCGCCTTCTTGACGAGTTCTTCTGAGCGGGACTCTG
GGGTTCGAAATGACCGACCAAGCGACGCCCAACCTGCCATCACGAGATTTCGATTCCACCGCCGCCTTCT
ATGAAAGGTTGGGCTTCGGAATCGTTTTCCGGGACGCCGGCTGGATGATCCTCCAGCGCGGGGATCTCAT
GCTGGAGTTCTTCGCCCACCCTAGGGGGAGGCTAACTGAAACACGGAAGGAGACAATACCGGAAGGAACC
CGCGCTATGACGGCAATAAAAAGACAGAATAAAACGCACGGTGTTGGGTCGTTTGTTCATAAACGCGGGG
TTCGGTCCCAGGGCTGGCACTCTGTCGATACCCCACCGAGACCCCATTGGGGCCAATACGCCCGCGTTTC
TTCCTTTTCCCCACCCCACCCCCCAAGTTCGGGTGAAGGCCCAGGGCTCGCAGCCAACGTCGGGGCGGCA
GGCCCTGCCATAGCCTCAGGTTACTCATATATACTTTAGATTGATTTAAAACTTCATTTTTAATTTAAAA
GGATCTAGGTGAAGATCCTTTTTGATAATCTCATGACCAAAATCCCTTAACGTGAGTTTTCGTTCCACTG
AGCGTCAGACCCCGTAGAAAAGATCAAAGGATCTTCTTGAGATCCTTTTTTTCTGCGCGTAATCTGCTGC
TTGCAAACAAAAAAACCACCGCTACCAGCGGTGGTTTGTTTGCCGGATCAAGAGCTACCAACTCTTTTTC
CGAAGGTAACTGGCTTCAGCAGAGCGCAGATACCAAATACTGTCCTTCTAGTGTAGCCGTAGTTAGGCCA
CCACTTCAAGAACTCTGTAGCACCGCCTACATACCTCGCTCTGCTAATCCTGTTACCAGTGGCTGCTGCC
AGTGGCGATAAGTCGTGTCTTACCGGGTTGGACTCAAGACGATAGTTACCGGATAAGGCGCAGCGGTCGG
GCTGAACGGGGGGTTCGTGCACACAGCCCAGCTTGGAGCGAACGACCTACACCGAACTGAGATACCTACA
GCGTGAGCTATGAGAAAGCGCCACGCTTCCCGAAGGGAGAAAGGCGGACAGGTATCCGGTAAGCGGCAGG
GTCGGAACAGGAGAGCGCACGAGGGAGCTTCCAGGGGGAAACGCCTGGTATCTTTATAGTCCTGTCGGGT
TTCGCCACCTCTGACTTGAGCGTCGATTTTTGTGATGCTCGTCAGGGGGGCGGAGCCTATGGAAAAACGC
CAGCAACGCGGCCTTTTTACGGTTCCTGGCCTTTTGCTGGCCTTTTGCTCACATGTTCTTTCCTGCGTTA
TCCCCTGATTCTGTGGATAACCGTATTACCGCCATGCAT
