Features (pLannotate 1.2.2; 17 found; start..end, strand, type, name):
     61..364     +  enhancer       CMV enhancer: human cytomegalovirus immediate early enhancer
    365..568     +  promoter       CMV promoter: human cytomegalovirus (CMV) immediate early promoter
    613..1560    +  CDS            iRFP713: iRFP713 is a basic (constitutively fluorescent) near ir fluorescent protein published in 2011, derived from Rhodopseudomonas palustris. It has low acid sensitivity. It requires the cofactor biliverdin for fluorescence.
   1561..1581    +  misc_feature   MCS (fragment): multiple cloning site
   1609..1887    +  CDS            FRB: FKBP-rapamycin binding domain of human FRAP
   1912..2298    +  CDS            GOLGB1 (fragment): GOGB1_HUMAN - Experimental evidence at protein level: Swiss-Prot protein existence level 1. May participate in forming intercisternal cross-bridges of the Golgi complex. From Homo sapiens (Human).
   2302..2346    +  misc_feature   MCS (fragment): multiple cloning site
   2363..2447    +  CDS            large T antigen (fragment): large T antigen from SV40 (simian virus 40)
   2470..2591    +  polyA_signal   SV40 poly(A) signal: SV40 polyadenylation signal
   2625..3053    -  rep_origin     f1 ori (sequence partly withheld): f1 bacteriophage origin of replication; arrow indicates direction of (+) strand synthesis
   3080..3184    +  promoter       AmpR promoter: bla
   3186..3543    +  promoter       SV40 promoter: SV40 enhancer and early promoter
   3578..4372    +  CDS            NeoR/KanR: aminoglycoside phosphotransferase from Tn5; aph(3')-II (or nptII); confers resistance to neomycin, kanamycin, and G418 (Geneticin®)
   4393..4545    +  CDS            ble (fragment): BLE_KLEPN - Experimental evidence at protein level: Swiss-Prot protein existence level 1. Binding protein with a strong affinity to the bleomycin family of antibiotics. Binds to CL990; an antimitotic-antibiotic compound. From Klebsiella pneumoniae.
   4604..4651    +  polyA_signal   HSV TK poly(A) signal: herpes simplex virus thymidine kinase polyadenylation signal (Cole and Stacy, 1985)
   4742..4758    -  polyA_signal   bGH poly(A) signal (fragment): bovine growth hormone polyadenylation signal
   4980..5568    +  rep_origin     ori: high-copy-number ColE1/pMB1/pBR322/pUC origin of replication
>Addgene plasmid #139313 | piRFP-FRB-Giantin | addgene full sequence | sequence record 287399 | Addgene NGS Result
TAGTTATTAATAGTAATCAATTACGGGGTCATTAGTTCATAGCCCATATATGGAGTTCCGCGTTACATAA
CTTACGGTAAATGGCCCGCCTGGCTGACCGCCCAACGACCCCCGCCCATTGACGTCAATAATGACGTATG
TTCCCATAGTAACGCCAATAGGGACTTTCCATTGACGTCAATGGGTGGAGTATTTACGGTAAACTGCCCA
CTTGGCAGTACATCAAGTGTATCATATGCCAAGTACGCCCCCTATTGACGTCAATGACGGTAAATGGCCC
GCCTGGCATTATGCCCAGTACATGACCTTATGGGACTTTCCTACTTGGCAGTACATCTACGTATTAGTCA
TCGCTATTACCATGGTGATGCGGTTTTGGCAGTACATCAATGGGCGTGGATAGCGGTTTGACTCACGGGG
ATTTCCAAGTCTCCACCCCATTGACGTCAATGGGAGTTTGTTTTGGCACCAAAATCAACGGGACTTTCCA
AAATGTCGTAACAACTCCGCCCCATTGACGCAAATGGGCGGTAGGCGTGTACGGTGGGAGGTCTATATAA
GCAGAGCTGGTTTAGTGAACCGTCAGATCCGCTAGCGCTACCGGTCGCCACCATGGCGGAAGGATCCGTC
GCCAGGCAGCCTGACCTCTTGACCTGCGACGATGAGCCGATCCATATCCCCGGTGCCATCCAACCGCATG
GACTGCTGCTCGCCCTCGCCGCCGACATGACGATCGTTGCCGGCAGCGACAACCTTCCCGAACTCACCGG
ACTGGCGATCGGCGCCCTGATCGGCCGCTCTGCGGCCGATGTCTTCGACTCGGAGACGCACAACCGTCTG
ACGATCGCCTTGGCCGAGCCCGGGGCGGCCGTCGGAGCACCGATCACTGTCGGCTTCACGATGCGAAAGG
ACGCAGGCTTCATCGGCTCCTGGCATCGCCATGATCAGCTCATCTTCCTCGAGCTCGAGCCTCCCCAGCG
GGACGTCGCCGAGCCGCAGGCGTTCTTCCGCCGCACCAACAGCGCCATCCGCCGCCTGCAGGCCGCCGAA
ACCTTGGAAAGCGCCTGCGCCGCCGCGGCGCAAGAGGTGCGGAAGATTACCGGCTTCGATCGGGTGATGA
TCTATCGCTTCGCCTCCGACTTCAGCGGCGAAGTGATCGCAGAGGATCGGTGCGCCGAGGTCGAGTCAAA
ACTAGGCCTGCACTATCCTGCCTCAACCGTGCCGGCGCAGGCCCGTCGGCTCTATACCATCAACCCGGTA
CGGATCATTCCCGATATCAATTATCGGCCGGTGCCGGTCACCCCAGACCTCAATCCGGTCACCGGGCGGC
CGATTGATCTTAGCTTCGCCATCCTGCGCAGCGTCTCGCCCGTCCATCTGGAATTCATGCGCAACATAGG
CATGCACGGCACGATGTCGATCTCGATTTTGCGCGGCGAGCGACTGTGGGGATTGATCGTTTGCCATCAC
CGAACGCCGTACTACGTCGATCTCGATGGCCGCCAAGCCTGCGAGCTAGTCGCCCAGGTTCTGGCCTGGC
AGATCGGCGTGATGGAAGAGTCCGGACTCAGATCTCGAGCTGGAGGTGCTGGTGCTATCCTATCTAGAAT
CCTCTGGCATGAGATGTGGCATGAAGGCCTGGAAGAGGCATCTCGTTTGTACTTTGGGGAAAGGAACGTG
AAAGGCATGTTTGAGGTGCTGGAGCCCTTGCATGCTATGATGGAACGGGGCCCCCAGACTCTGAAGGAAA
CATCCTTTAATCAGGCCTATGGTCGAGATTTAATGGAGGCCCAAGAGTGGTGCAGGAAGTACATGAAATC
AGGGAATGTCAAGGACCTCACCCAAGCCTGGGACCTCTATTATCATGTGTTCCGACGAATCTCAAAGGGT
GGTAGTGCTGGTGGTAGTGCTGAACCGCAGCAAAGCTTTTCTGAAGCTCAGCAGCAGCTATGCAACACCA
GACAGGAAGTGAATGAATTAAGGAAGCTGCTGGAAGAAGAACGAGACCAAAGAGTGGCTGCTGAGAATGC
TCTCTCTGTGGCCGAGGAGCAGATCAGACGGTTAGAGCACAGTGAATGGGACTCTTCCCGGACTCCTATC
ATTGGCTCCTGTGGCACTCAGGAGCAGGCACTGTTAATAGATCTTACAAGCAACAGTTGTCGAAGGACCC
GGAGTGGCGTTGGATGGAAGCGAGTCCTGCGTTCACTCTGTCATTCACGGACCCGAGTGCCACTTCTAGC
AGCCATCTACTTTCTAATGATTCATGTCCTGCTCATTCTGTGTTTTACGGGCCATCTATAGCAAGCTTCG
AATTCTGCAGTCGACGGTACCGCGGGCCCGGGATCCACCGGATCTAGATAACTGATCATAATCAGCCATA
CCACATTTGTAGAGGTTTTACTTGCTTTAAAAAACCTCCCACACCTCCCCCTGAACCTGAAACATAAAAT
GAATGCAATTGTTGTTGTTAACTTGTTTATTGCAGCTTATAATGGTTACAAATAAAGCAATAGCATCACA
AATTTCACAAATAAAGCATTTTTTTCACTGCATTCTAGTTGTGGTTTGTCCAAACTCATCAATGTATCTT
AACGCGTAAATTGTAAGCGTTAATATTTTGTTAAAATTCGCGTTAAATTTTTGTTAAATCAGCTCATTTT
TTAACCAATAGGCCGAAATCGGCAAAATCCCTTATAAATCAAAAGAATAGACCGAGATAGGGT
[37 nt withheld, positions 2724-2760]
AAAGAACGTGGACTCCAACGTCAAAGG
[49 nt withheld, positions 2788-2836]
T
[91 nt withheld, positions 2838-2928]
G
[124 nt withheld, positions 2930-3053]
CAGGTGGCACTTTTCGGGGAAATGTGCGCGGAACCCCTATTTGTTTATTTTTCTAAATACATTCAAATAT
GTATCCGCTCATGAGACAATAACCCTGATAAATGCTTCAATAATATTGAAAAAGGAAGAGTCCTGAGGCG
GAAAGAACCAGCTGTGGAATGTGTGTCAGTTAGGGTGTGGAAAGTCCCCAGGCTCCCCAGCAGGCAGAAG
TATGCAAAGCATGCATCTCAATTAGTCAGCAACCAGGTGTGGAAAGTCCCCAGGCTCCCCAGCAGGCAGA
AGTATGCAAAGCATGCATCTCAATTAGTCAGCAACCATAGTCCCGCCCCTAACTCCGCCCATCCCGCCCC
TAACTCCGCCCAGTTCCGCCCATTCTCCGCCCCATGGCTGACTAATTTTTTTTATTTATGCAGAGGCCGA
GGCCGCCTCGGCCTCTGAGCTATTCCAGAAGTAGTGAGGAGGCTTTTTTGGAGGCCTAGGCTTTTGCAAA
GATCGATCAAGAGACAGGATGAGGATCGTTTCGCATGATTGAACAAGATGGATTGCACGCAGGTTCTCCG
GCCGCTTGGGTGGAGAGGCTATTCGGCTATGACTGGGCACAACAGACAATCGGCTGCTCTGATGCCGCCG
TGTTCCGGCTGTCAGCGCAGGGGCGCCCGGTTCTTTTTGTCAAGACCGACCTGTCCGGTGCCCTGAATGA
ACTGCAAGACGAGGCAGCGCGGCTATCGTGGCTGGCCACGACGGGCGTTCCTTGCGCAGCTGTGCTCGAC
GTTGTCACTGAAGCGGGAAGGGACTGGCTGCTATTGGGCGAAGTGCCGGGGCAGGATCTCCTGTCATCTC
ACCTTGCTCCTGCCGAGAAAGTATCCATCATGGCTGATGCAATGCGGCGGCTGCATACGCTTGATCCGGC
TACCTGCCCATTCGACCACCAAGCGAAACATCGCATCGAGCGAGCACGTACTCGGATGGAAGCCGGTCTT
GTCGATCAGGATGATCTGGACGAAGAGCATCAGGGGCTCGCGCCAGCCGAACTGTTCGCCAGGCTCAAGG
CGAGCATGCCCGACGGCGAGGATCTCGTCGTGACCCATGGCGATGCCTGCTTGCCGAATATCATGGTGGA
AAATGGCCGCTTTTCTGGATTCATCGACTGTGGCCGGCTGGGTGTGGCGGACCGCTATCAGGACATAGCG
TTGGCTACCCGTGATATTGCTGAAGAGCTTGGCGGCGAATGGGCTGACCGCTTCCTCGTGCTTTACGGTA
TCGCCGCTCCCGATTCGCAGCGCATCGCCTTCTATCGCCTTCTTGACGAGTTCTTCTGAGCGGGACTCTG
GGGTTCGAAATGACCGACCAAGCGACGCCCAACCTGCCATCACGAGATTTCGATTCCACCGCCGCCTTCT
ATGAAAGGTTGGGCTTCGGAATCGTTTTCCGGGACGCCGGCTGGATGATCCTCCAGCGCGGGGATCTCAT
GCTGGAGTTCTTCGCCCACCCTAGGGGGAGGCTAACTGAAACACGGAAGGAGACAATACCGGAAGGAACC
CGCGCTATGACGGCAATAAAAAGACAGAATAAAACGCACGGTGTTGGGTCGTTTGTTCATAAACGCGGGG
TTCGGTCCCAGGGCTGGCACTCTGTCGATACCCCACCGAGACCCCATTGGGGCCAATACGCCCGCGTTTC
TTCCTTTTCCCCACCCCACCCCCCAAGTTCGGGTGAAGGCCCAGGGCTCGCAGCCAACGTCGGGGCGGCA
GGCCCTGCCATAGCCTCAGGTTACTCATATATACTTTAGATTGATTTAAAACTTCATTTTTAATTTAAAA
GGATCTAGGTGAAGATCCTTTTTGATAATCTCATGACCAAAATCCCTTAACGTGAGTTTTCGTTCCACTG
AGCGTCAGACCCCGTAGAAAAGATCAAAGGATCTTCTTGAGATCCTTTTTTTCTGCGCGTAATCTGCTGC
TTGCAAACAAAAAAACCACCGCTACCAGCGGTGGTTTGTTTGCCGGATCAAGAGCTACCAACTCTTTTTC
CGAAGGTAACTGGCTTCAGCAGAGCGCAGATACCAAATACTGTTCTTCTAGTGTAGCCGTAGTTAGGCCA
CCACTTCAAGAACTCTGTAGCACCGCCTACATACCTCGCTCTGCTAATCCTGTTACCAGTGGCTGCTGCC
AGTGGCGATAAGTCGTGTCTTACCGGGTTGGACTCAAGACGATAGTTACCGGATAAGGCGCAGCGGTCGG
GCTGAACGGGGGGTTCGTGCACACAGCCCAGCTTGGAGCGAACGACCTACACCGAACTGAGATACCTACA
GCGTGAGCTATGAGAAAGCGCCACGCTTCCCGAAGGGAGAAAGGCGGACAGGTATCCGGTAAGCGGCAGG
GTCGGAACAGGAGAGCGCACGAGGGAGCTTCCAGGGGGAAACGCCTGGTATCTTTATAGTCCTGTCGGGT
TTCGCCACCTCTGACTTGAGCGTCGATTTTTGTGATGCTCGTCAGGGGGGCGGAGCCTATGGAAAAACGC
CAGCAACGCGGCCTTTTTACGGTTCCTGGCCTTTTGCTGGCCTTTTGCTCACATGTTCTTTCCTGCGTTA
TCCCCTGATTCTGTGGATAACCGTATTACCGCCATGCAT
